>Addgene plasmid #125071 | pKD280 | depositor full sequence | sequence record 239094 | pKD280 sequence 5083 bps
AGCAAGCGAACCGGAATTGCCAGCTGGGGCGCCCTCTGGTAAGGTTGGGAAGCCCTGCAAAGTAAACTGG
ATGGCTTTCTTGCCGCCAAGGATCTGATGGCGCAGGGGATCAAGATCTGATCAAGAGACAGGATGAGGAT
CGTTTCGCATGAGGGAAGCGGTGATCGCCGAAGTATCGACTCAACTATCAGAGGTAGTTGGCGTCATCGA
GCGCCATCTCGAACCGACGTTGCTGGCCGTACATTTGTACGGCTCCGCAGTGGATGGCGGCCTGAAGCCA
CACAGTGATATTGATTTGCTGGTTACGGTGACCGTAAGGCTTGATGAAACAACGCGGCGAGCTTTGATCA
ACGACCTTTTGGAAACTTCGGCTTCCCCTGGAGAGAGCGAGATTCTCCGCGCTGTAGAAGTCACCATTGT
TGTGCACGACGACATCATTCCGTGGCGTTATCCAGCTAAGCGCGAACTGCAATTTGGAGAATGGCAGCGC
AATGACATTCTTGCAGGTATCTTCGAGCCAGCCACGATCGACATTGATCTGGCTATCTTGCTGACAAAAG
CAAGAGAACATAGCGTTGCCTTGGTAGGTCCAGCGGCGGAGGAACTCTTTGATCCGGTTCCTGAACAGGA
TCTATTTGAGGCGCTAAATGAAACCTTAACGCTATGGAACTCGCCGCCCGACTGGGCTGGCGATGAGCGA
AATGTAGTGCTTACGTTGTCCCGCATTTGGTACAGCGCAGTAACCGGCAAAATCGCGCCGAAGGATGTCG
CTGCCGACTGGGCAATGGAGCGCCTGCCGGCCCAGTATCAGCCCGTCATACTTGAAGCTAGACAGGCTTA
TCTTGGACAAGAAGAAGATCGCTTGGCCTCGCGCGCAGATCAGTTGGAAGAATTTGTCCACTACGTGAAA
GGCGAGATCACCAAGGTAGTCGGCAAATAAGAGCTCGCTTGGACTCCTGTTGATAGATCCAGTAATGACC
TCAGAACTCCATCTGGATTTGTTCAGAACGCTCGGTTGCCGCCGGGCGTTTTTTATTGGTGAGAATCCAA
GCACTAGTAACAACTTATATCGTATGGGGCTGACTTCAGGTGCTACATTTGAAGAGATAAATTGCACTGA
AATCTAGTAATATTTTATCTGATTAATAAGATGATCTTCTTGAGATCGTTTTGGTCTGCGCGTAATCTCT
TGCTCTGAAAACGAAAAAACCGCCTTGCAGGGCGGTTTTTCGAAGGTTCTCTGAGCTACCAACTCTTTGA
ACCGAGGTAACTGGCTTGGAGGAGCGCAGTCACCAAAACTTGTCCTTTCAGTTTAGCCTTAACCGGCGCA
TGACTTCAAGACTAACTCCTCTAAATCAATTACCAGTGGCTGCTGCCAGTGGTGCTTTTGCATGTCTTTC
CGGGTTGGACTCAAGACGATAGTTACCGGATAAGGCGCAGCGGTCGGACTGAACGGGGGGTTCGTGCATA
CAGTCCAGCTTGGAGCGAACTGCCTACCCGGAACTGAGTGTCAGGCGTGGAATGAGACAAACGCGGCCAT
AACAGCGGAATGACACCGGTAAACCGAAAGGCAGGAACAGGAGAGCGCACGAGGGAGCCGCCAGGGGGAA
ACGCCTGGTATCTTTATAGTCCTGTCGGGTTTCGCCACCACTGATTTGAGCGTCAGATTTCGTGATGCTT
GTCAGGGGGGCGGAGCCTATGGAAAAACGGCTTTGCCGCGGCCCTCTCACTTCCCTGTTAAGTATCTTCC
TGGCATCTTCCAGGAAATCTCCGCCCCGTTCGTAAGCCATTTCCGCTCGCCGCAGTCGAACGACCGAGCG
TAGCGAGTCAGTGAGCGAGGAAGCGGAATATATCCCGAAGCGGCATGCATTTACGTTGACACCATCGAAT
GGTGCAAAACCTTTCGCGGTATGGCATGATAGCGCCCGGAAGAGAGTCAATTCAGGGTGGTGAATGTGAA
ACCAGTAACGTTATACGATGTCGCAGAGTATGCCGGTGTCTCTTATCAGACCGTTTCCCGCGTGGTGAAC
CAGGCCAGCCACGTTTCTGCGAAAACGCGGGAAAAAGTGGAAGCGGCGATGGCGGAGCTGAATTACATTC
CCAACCGCGTGGCACAACAACTGGCGGGCAAACAGTCGTTGCTGATTGGCGTTGCCACCTCCAGTCTGGC
CCTGCACGCGCCGTCGCAAATTGTCGCGGCGATTAAATCTCGCGCCGATCAACTGGGTGCCAGCGTGGTG
GTGTCGATGGTAGAACGAAGCGGCGTCGAAGCCTGTAAAGCGGCGGTGCACAATCTTCTCGCGCAACGCG
TCAGTGGGCTGATCATTAACTATCCGCTGGATGACCAGGATGCCATTGCTGTGGAAGCTGCCTGCACTAA
TGTTCCGGCGTTATTTCTTGATGTCTCTGACCAGACACCCATCAACAGTATTATTTTCTCCCATGAAGAC
GGTACGCGACTGGGCGTGGAGCATCTGGTCGCATTGGGTCACCAGCAAATCGCGCTGTTAGCGGGCCCAT
TAAGTTCTGTCTCGGCGCGTCTGCGTCTGGCTGGCTGGCATAAATATCTCACTCGCAATCAAATTCAGCC
GATAGCGGAACGGGAAGGCGACTGGAGTGCCATGTCCGGTTTTCAACAAACCATGCAAATGCTGAATGAG
GGCATCGTTCCCACTGCGATGCTGGTTGCCAACGATCAGATGGCGCTGGGCGCAATGCGCGCCATTACCG
AGTCCGGGCTGCGCGTTGGTGCGGATATCTCGGTAGTGGGATACGACGATACCGAAGACAGCTCATGTTA
TATCCCGCCGTCAACCACCATCAAACAGGATTTTCGCCTGCTGGGGCAAACCAGCGTGGACCGCTTGCTG
CAACTCTCTCAGGGCCAGGCGGTGAAGGGCAATCAGCTGTTGCCCGTCTCACTGGTGAAAAGAAAAACCA
CCCTGGCGCCCAATACGCAAACCGCCTCTCCCCGCGCGTTGGCCGATTCATTAATGCAGCTGGCACGACA
GGTTTCCCGACTGGAAAGCGGGCAGTGAGGCATCAAATAAAACGAAAGGCTCAGTCGAAAGACTGGGCCT
TTCGTTTTATCTGTTGTTTGTCGGTGAACGCTCTCCTGAGTAGGACAAATCCGCCGCCCTAGACCTAGGC
GTTCGGCTGCGGCGAGCGGTATCAGCTCACTCAAAGGCGGTAATACGTAAATCACTGCATAATTCGTGTC
GCTCAAGGCGCACTCCCGTTCTGGATAATGTTTTTTGCGCCGACATCATAACGGTTCTGGCAAATATTCT
GAAATGAGCTGTTGACAATTAATCATCGGCTCGTATAATGTGTGGAATTGTGAGCGGATAACAATTTCAC
ACAAAAAATTAAGTTCTATATTACAGCTTATAGTAGAATGACACAGAATTATGAACACTACCTTTTTCTA
TTTGTTATCATCACTGGCCTGATAATGGGAGTTATTAGTTATTTTGGCTTTCGAGCGCTGACACAAGAAA
GCACCCTGAATGAATACCAAACTCAACAATTGGCTAAAAGCCACGTAGCTCAAACTCAATCATTTATTCT
GCAACAGCTGAATCAAAAACAGGTTAGATTAGATGCCATGCTAGCCTATCTGTCTCTAGATAAAAATGCG
CTACATACCTTGATATCCCAAGACAGCGATATCGAGAACATCTTTGTTCTGCAAAAAAATAAGCTCGCTT
TTCCTGATATATCTCAACCTTTAAGTTTGAAAGATCAAACGCTGGCTGAACTGATTATGCCAATAAGCCA
TGACCCTACATTGTTAATGGCTAAACAACCCACATCTGAAGATAAAAGCCCTAACTCTGGCTGGTTAGTC
TTACAAGACAATAACTATCCAGCACTTATTTACTGGCGTAAAACCGATGAAGATACGGTAGGTATAAAAC
TCTCTTACGTTAAATTTTTAGCTGATGTTATCTCTGCTCTCGATACAAATTTTACACCTGATGGTATAAA
AATTTCCGATAACGGCCAGGTACTTTACCAACTGTCCCCAGAGCCTATCGGTAATAATCAAACGCCTTCT
TATAGCCAGAATTTACCTTTTCCGCTACACGGTTGGCAGATTGACTATTATACCGCACCTGTGAAAGGGC
AATCTCTTTACTATCTAGGCACCATATTAATTGTCACCATTATTTTGGCCGTTGGCTTTATGGCATTTAT
GCTATATCGCGAGTTTAATCGCGCAACCAGATTAGCAAGCCAACAGGTTAGTTTTGTCGGACAGGTTTCT
CACGAACTTAAAACGCCACTGACGAATATCACGCTTTATGCTGAAATGCTTAACGAAATGGAAGCAGAGG
AAAACGACCAGAGAGCCCATTATCTTGGAGTCATTATCAGTGAAAGCCAACGCCTATCTCGCCTGATTCA
AAACGTGTTGACCTTCACCAAACTGCCACAAATTTGCATTCGCCAAGTCGATATTAATCAATTAATGAAT
CAAATTTATACTGCGTTCAAACCCGTATTTGAAGCCAAAGAAATCCATCTCAACCTCAATATTAATGGGC
AATTATCAACGAAAACAGACGTTGATCTGGTAACCCAGATTATCAGTAACCTACTCAGTAATGCCGAAAA
ATATGCTGCAACAGGTAAGCAGGTTGACCTTAATGTCGAACAAGATAACGACAATATTTTTATACATATC
CGAGACTACGGTAACGGCATAACGGCTAAAGAGTTAAAACAAATATTCCAGCCGTTTTATCGGGTTAGAT
CATCGATTACCGAAGGAGTGAGCGGAACAGGTATCGGACTCACCATTGCCCGCCAGTTAGCTGAAACGCT
GAGCGGTGAGATTAACGCAATCAACAATGAGCCCGGAATGACGTTTACGCTAAGACTTCCAAAACGCTAA
TAATCTAGACCAGGCATCAAATAAAACGAAAGGCTCAGTCGAAAGACTGGGCCTTTCGTTTTATCTGTTG
TTTGTCGGTGAACGCTCTCTACTAGAGTCACACTGGCTCACCTTCGGGTGGGCCTTTCTGCGTTTATAGG
TACCCGGGGATCCTCTAGAGTCGACCTGCAGGCATGCAAGCTT
Features (pLannotate 1.2.2; 13 found; start..end, strand, type, name):
      1..117     +  CDS            tnpA (fragment): TN5P_ECOLX - Also known as tnp. Experimental evidence at protein level: Swiss-Prot protein existence level 1. Mediates transposition of transposon Tn5 by a 'cut and paste' mechanism. First, the monomeric transposase binds the 19 bp inverted DNA repeats flanking the transposon. Then, dimerization of the DNA- bound transposase creates a synaptic DNA complex. After nicking of the first DNA strand, excision of the transposon proceeds through a series of intermediates. The transposase then mediates the insertion of the transposon at a new site by strand transfer. The activity of the wild- type tran
    149..940     +  CDS            SmR: aminoglycoside adenylyltransferase (Murphy, 1985); aadA; confers resistance to spectinomycin and streptomycin
    952..1046    +  terminator     lambda t0 terminator: transcription terminator from phage lambda
   1160..1705    +  rep_origin     p15A ori: Plasmids containing the medium-copy-number p15A origin of replication can be propagated in E. coli cells that contain a second plasmid with the ColE1 origin.
   1793..1848    +  rep_origin     RSF ori (fragment): Plasmids containing the RSF 1030 origin of replication can be propagated in E. coli cells that contain additional plasmids with compatible origins.
   1878..1955    +  promoter       lacIq promoter: lacI (mutant); In the lacIq allele, a single base change in the promoter boosts expression of the lacI gene about 10-fold.
   1956..3038    +  CDS            lacI: lac repressor; lacI; The lac repressor binds to the lac operator to inhibit transcription in E. coli. This inhibition can be relieved by adding lactose or isopropyl-β-D-thiogalactopyranoside (IPTG).
   3044..3130    +  terminator     rrnB T1 terminator: Escherichia coli rrnB; transcription terminator T1 from the E. coli rrnB gene
   3302..3330    +  promoter       tac promoter: strong E. coli promoter; hybrid between the trp and lac UV5 promoters
   3338..3354    +  protein_bind   lac operator: The lac repressor binds to the lac operator to inhibit transcription in E. coli. This inhibition can be relieved by adding lactose or isopropyl-β-D-thiogalactopyranoside (IPTG). lac repressor encoded by lacI
   4918..4989    +  terminator     rrnB T1 terminator: transcription terminator T1 from the E. coli rrnB gene
   5005..5032    +  terminator     T7Te terminator: phage T7 early transcription terminator
   5039..5083    +  misc_feature   MCS (fragment): pUC18/19 multiple cloning site
