>Addgene plasmid #125071 | pKD280 | addgene full sequence | sequence record 245431 | Addgene NGS Result
GCCTCTCCCCGCGCGTTGGCCGATTCATTAATGCAGCTGGCACGACAGGTTTCCCGACTGGAAAGCGGGC
AGTGAGGCATCAAATAAAACGAAAGGCTCAGTCGAAAGACTGGGCCTTTCGTTTTATCTGTTGTTTGTCG
GTGAACGCTCTCCTGAGTAGGACAAATCCGCCGCCCTAGACCTAGGGCGTTCGGCTGCGGCGAGCGGTAT
CAGCTCACTCAAAGGCGGTAATACGTAAATCACTGCATAATTCGTGTCGCTCAAGGCGCACTCCCGTTCT
GGATAATGTTTTTTGCGCCGACATCATAACGGTTCTGGCTAATATTCTGAAATGAGCTGTTGACAATTAA
TCATCGGCTCGTATAATGTGTGGAATTGTGAGCGGATAACAATTTCACACAAAAAATTAAGTTCTATATT
ACAGCTTATAGTAGAATGACACAGAATTATGAACACTACCTTTTTCTATTTGTTATCATCACTGGCCTGA
TAATGGGAGTTATTAGTTATTTTGGCTTTCGAGCGCTGACACAAGAAAGCACCCTGAATGAATACCAAAC
TCAACAATTGGCTAAAAGCCACGTAGCTCAAACTCAATCATTTATTCTGCAACAGCTGAATCAAAAACAG
GTTAGATTAGATGCCATGCTAGCCTATCTGTCTCTAGATAAAAATGCGCTACATACCTTGATATCCCAAG
ACAGCGATATCGAGAACATCTTTGTTCTGCAAAAAAATAAGCTCGCTTTTCCTGATATATCTCAACCTTT
AAGTTTGAAAGATCAAACGCTGGCTGAACTGATTATGCCAATAAGCCATGACCCTACATTGTTAATGGCT
AAACAACCCACATCTGAAGATAAAAGCCCTAACTCTGGCTGGTTAGTCTTACAAGACAATAACTATCCAG
CACTTATTTACTGGCGTAAAACCGATGAAGATACGGTAGGTATAAAACTCTCTTACGTTAAATTTTTAGC
TGATGTTATCTCTGCTCTCGATACAAATTTTACACCTGATGGTATAAAAATTTCCGATAACGGCCAGGTA
CTTTACCAACTGTCCCCAGAGCCTATCGGTAATAATCAAACGCCTTCTTATAGCCAGAATTTACCTTTTC
CGCTACACGGTTGGCAGATTGACTATTATACCGCACCTGTGAAAGGGCAATCTCTTTACTATCTAGGCAC
CATATTAATTGTCACCATTATTTTGGCCGTTGGCTTTATGGCATTTATGCTATATCGCGAGTTTAATCGC
GCAACCAGATTAGCAAGCCAACAGGTTAGTTTTGTCGGACAGGTTTCTCACGAACTTAAAACGCCACTGA
CGAATATCACGCTTTATGCTGAAATGCTTAACGAAATGGAAGCAGAGGAAAACGACCAGAGAGCCCATTA
TCTTGGAGTCATTATCAGTGAAAGCCAACGCCTATCTCGCCTGATTCAAAACGTGTTGACCTTCACCAAA
CTGCCACAAATTTGCATTCGCCAAGTCGATATTAATCAATTAATGAATCAAATTTATACTGCGTTCAAAC
CCGTATTTGAAGCCAAAGAAATCCATCTCAACCTCAATATTAATGGGCAATTATCAACGAAAACAGACGT
TGATCTGGTAACCCAGATTATCAGTAACCTACTCAGTAATGCCGAAAAATATGCTGCAACAGGTAAGCAG
GTTGACCTTAATGTCGAACAAGATAACGACAATATTTTTATACATATCCGAGACTACGGTAACGGCATAA
CGGCTAAAGAGTTAAAACAAATATTCCAGCCGTTTTATCGGGTTAGATCATCGATTACCGAAGGAGTGAG
CGGAACAGGTATCGGACTCACCATTGCCCGCCAGTTAGCTGAAACGCTGAGCGGTGAGATTAACGCAATC
AACAATGAGCCCGGAATGACGTTTACGCTAAGACTTCCAAAACGCTAATAATCTAGACCAGGCATCAAAT
AAAACGAAAGGCTCAGTCGAAAGACTGGGCCTTTCGTTTTATCTGTTGTTTGTCGGTGAACGCTCTCTAC
TAGAGTCACACTGGCTCACCTTCGGGTGGGCCTTTCTGCGTTTATAGGTACCCGGGGATCCTCTAGAGTC
GACCTGCAGGCATGCAAGCTTAGCAAGCGAACCGGAATTGCCAGCTGGGGCGCCCTCTGGTAAGGTTGGG
AAGCCCTGCAAAGTAAACTGGATGGCTTTCTTGCCGCCAAGGATCTGATGGCGCAGGGGATCAAGATCTG
ATCAAGAGACAGGATGAGGATCGTTTCGTATGAGGGAAGCGGTGATCGCCGAAGTATCGACTCAACTATC
AGAGGTAGTTGGCGTCATCGAGCGCCATCTCGAACCGACGTTGCTGGCCGTACATTTGTACGGCTCCGCA
GTGGATGGCGGCCTGAAGCCACACAGTGATATTGATTTGCTGGTTACGGTGACCGTAAGGCTTGATGAAA
CAACGCGGCGAGCTTTGATCAACGACCTTTTGGAAACTTCGGCTTCCCCTGGAGAGAGCGAGATTCTCCG
CGCTGTAGAAGTCACCATTGTTGTGCACGACGACATCATTCCGTGGCGTTATCCAGCTAAGCGCGAACTG
CAATTTGGAGAATGGCAGCGCAATGACATTCTTGCAGGTATCTTCGAGCCAGCCACGATCGACATTGATC
TGGCTATCTTGCTGACAAAAGCAAGAGAACATAGCGTTGCCTTGGTAGGTCCAGCGGCGGAGGAACTCTT
TGATCCGGTTCCTGAACAGGATCTATTTGAGGCGCTAAATGAAACCTTAACGCTATGGAACTCGCCGCCC
GACTGGGCTGGCGATGAGCGAAATGTAGTGCTTACGTTGTCCCGCATTTGGTACAGCGCAGTAACCGGCA
AAATCGCGCCGAAGGATGTCGCTGCCGACTGGGCAATGGAGCGCCTGCCGGCCCAGTATCAGCCCGTCAT
ACTTGAAGCTAGACAGGCTTATCTTGGACAAGAAGAAGATCGCTTGGCCTCGCGCGCAGATCAGTTGGAA
GAATTTGTCCACTACGTGAAAGGCGAGATCACCAAGGTAGTCGGCAAATAAGAGCTCGCTTGGACTCCTG
TTGATAGATCCAGTAATGACCTCAGAACTCCATCTGGATTTGTTCAGAACGCTCGGTTGCCGCCGGGCGT
TTTTTATTGGTGAGAATCCAAGCACTAGTAACAACTTATATCGTATGGGGCTGACTTCAGGTGCTACATT
TGAAGAGATAAATTGCACTGAAATCTAGTAATATTTTATCTGATTAATAAGATGATCTTCTTGAGATCGT
TTTGGTCTGCGCGTAATCTCTTGCTCTGAAAACGAAAAAACCGCCTTGCAGGGCGGTTTTTCGAAGGTTC
TCTGAGCTACCAACTCTTTGAACCGAGGTAACTGGCTTGGAGGAGCGCAGTCACCAAAACTTGTCCTTTC
AGTTTAGCCTTAACCGGCGCATGACTTCAAGACTAACTCCTCTAAATCAATTACCAGTGGCTGCTGCCAG
TGGTGCTTTTGCATGTCTTTCCGGGTTGGACTCAAGACGATAGTTACCGGATAAGGCGCAGCGGTCGGAC
TGAACGGGGGGTTCGTGCATACAGTCCAGCTTGGAGCGAACTGCCTACCCGGAACTGAGTGTCAGGCGTG
GAATGAGACAAACGCGGCCATAACAGCGGAATGACACCGGTAAACCGAAAGGCAGGAACAGGAGAGCGCA
CGAGGGAGCCGCCAGGGGGAAACGCCTGGTATCTTTATAGTCCTGTCGGGTTTCGCCACCACTGATTTGA
GCGTCAGATTTCGTGATGCTTGTCAGGGGGGCGGAGCCTATGGAAAAACGGCTTTGCCGCGGCCCTCTCA
CTTCCCTGTTAAGTATCTTCCTGGCATCTTCCGGGAAATCTCCGCCCCGTTCGTAAGCCATTTCCGCTCG
CCGCAGTCGAACGACCGAGCGTAGCGAGTCAGTGAGCGAGGAAGCGGAATATATCCCGAAGCGGCATGCA
TTTACGTTGACACCATCGAATGGTGCAAAACCTTTCGCGGTATGGCATGATAGCGCCCGGAAGAGAGTCA
ATTCAGGGTGGTGAATGTGAAACCAGTAACGTTATACGATGTCGCAGAGTATGCCGGTGTCTCTTATCAG
ACCGTTTCCCGCGTGGTGAACCAGGCCAGCCACGTTTCTGCGAAAACGCGGGAAAAAGTGGAAGCGGCGA
TGGCGGAGCTGAATTACATTCCCAACCGCGTGGCACAACAACTGGCGGGCAAACAGTCGTTGCTGATTGG
CGTTGCCACCTCCAGTCTGGCCCTGCACGCGCCGTCGCAAATTGTCGCGGCGATTAAATCTCGCGCCGAT
CAACTGGGTGCCAGCGTGGTGGTGTCGATGGTAGAACGAAGCGGCGTCGAAGCCTGTAAAGCGGCGGTGC
ACAATCTTCTCGCGCAACGCGTCAGTGGGCTGATCATTAACTATCCGCTGGATGACCAGGATGCCATTGC
TGTGGAAGCTGCCTGCACTAATGTTCCGGCGTTATTTCTTGATGTCTCTGACCAGACACCCATCAACAGT
ATTATTTTCTCCCATGAAGACGGTACGCGACTGGGCGTGGAGCATCTGGTCGCATTGGGTCACCAGCAAA
TCGCGCTGTTAGCGGGCCCATTAAGTTCTGTCTCGGCGCGTCTGCGTCTGGCTGGCTGGCATAAATATCT
CACTCGCAATCAAATTCAGCCGATAGCGGAACGGGAAGGCGACTGGAGTGCCATGTCCGGTTTTCAACAA
ACCATGCAAATGCTGAATGAGGGCATCGTTCCCACTGCGATGCTGGTTGCCAACGATCAGATGGCGCTGG
GCGCAATGCGCGCCATTACCGAGTCCGGGCTGCGCGTTGGTGCGGATATCTCGGTAGTGGGATACGACGA
TACCGAAGACAGCTCATGTTATATCCCGCCGTTAACCACCATCAAACAGGATTTTCGCCTGCTGGGGCAA
ACCAGCGTGGACCGCTTGCTGCAACTCTCTCAGGGCCAGGCGGTGAAGGGCAATCAGCTGTTGCCCGTCT
CACTGGTGAAAAGAAAAACCACCCTGGCGCCCAATACGCAAACC
Features (pLannotate 1.2.2; 13 found; start..end, strand, type, name):
     81..167     +  terminator     rrnB T1 terminator: Escherichia coli rrnB; transcription terminator T1 from the E. coli rrnB gene
    340..368     +  promoter       tac promoter: strong E. coli promoter; hybrid between the trp and lac UV5 promoters
    376..392     +  protein_bind   lac operator: The lac repressor binds to the lac operator to inhibit transcription in E. coli. This inhibition can be relieved by adding lactose or isopropyl-β-D-thiogalactopyranoside (IPTG). lac repressor encoded by lacI
   1956..2027    +  terminator     rrnB T1 terminator: transcription terminator T1 from the E. coli rrnB gene
   2043..2070    +  terminator     T7Te terminator: phage T7 early transcription terminator
   2077..2121    +  misc_feature   MCS (fragment): pUC18/19 multiple cloning site
   2122..2238    +  CDS            tnpA (fragment): TN5P_ECOLX - Also known as tnp. Experimental evidence at protein level: Swiss-Prot protein existence level 1. Mediates transposition of transposon Tn5 by a 'cut and paste' mechanism. First, the monomeric transposase binds the 19 bp inverted DNA repeats flanking the transposon. Then, dimerization of the DNA- bound transposase creates a synaptic DNA complex. After nicking of the first DNA strand, excision of the transposon proceeds through a series of intermediates. The transposase then mediates the insertion of the transposon at a new site by strand transfer. The activity of the wild- type tran
   2270..3061    +  CDS            SmR: aminoglycoside adenylyltransferase (Murphy, 1985); aadA; confers resistance to spectinomycin and streptomycin
   3073..3167    +  terminator     lambda t0 terminator: transcription terminator from phage lambda
   3281..3826    +  rep_origin     p15A ori: Plasmids containing the medium-copy-number p15A origin of replication can be propagated in E. coli cells that contain a second plasmid with the ColE1 origin.
   3914..3969    +  rep_origin     RSF ori (fragment): Plasmids containing the RSF 1030 origin of replication can be propagated in E. coli cells that contain additional plasmids with compatible origins.
   3999..4076    +  promoter       lacIq promoter: lacI (mutant); In the lacIq allele, a single base change in the promoter boosts expression of the lacI gene about 10-fold.
   4077..75      +  CDS            lacI (across the origin): lac repressor; lacI; The lac repressor binds to the lac operator to inhibit transcription in E. coli. This inhibition can be relieved by adding lactose or isopropyl-β-D-thiogalactopyranoside (IPTG).
