[The description below was written by a language model from this plasmid's Addgene catalogue record and pLannotate feature annotations shown in this document.]
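Description:
pKD280 is a low-copy bacterial expression plasmid of about 5.1 kb, listed as derived from pACYCDuet-1 and categorised under synthetic biology. It replicates from the p15A origin, which is compatible with ColE1-type plasmids and so allows it to be maintained alongside a second construct in the same E. coli cell. Selection is by spectinomycin through the aadA (SmR) aminoglycoside adenylyltransferase gene, which is followed by a lambda t0 terminator. Short leftover fragments annotated as an RSF origin, a pUC-type multiple cloning site and a Tn5 transposase piece appear to be cloning remnants, not functional parts.

The payload is SO_4387, an insert of roughly 1.5 kb placed under the tac promoter with an adjacent lac operator. The annotation software did not label this coding sequence, but an unannotated gap of matching size lies between the operator and a downstream pair of terminators (rrnB T1 and T7Te). The record does not state the function or source organism of SO_4387. The plasmid also carries its own lacI gene driven by the lacIq promoter and ended by an rrnB T1 terminator, so the repressor is supplied in cis at elevated levels. This keeps Ptac off until it is induced with IPTG, giving titratable expression. The lacI copy contains an S286L substitution that the depositor states does not affect function.

The depositor and sequencing-derived records carry the same features in the same order, differing only in start position and by one nucleotide in length. The associated work concerns rewiring of bacterial two-component systems by swapping DNA-binding domains, which suggests pKD280 serves to supply tunable SO_4387 expression in that setting.
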