Addgene plasmid #125071: pKD280
Purpose: Expression of SO_4387 under Ptac
Depositing lab: Jeffrey Tabor. Depositing organization: Rice University. Publication: Rewiring bacterial two-component systems by modular DNA-binding domain swapping. Schmidl SR, Ekness F, Sofjan K, Daeffler KN, Brink KR, Landry BP, Gerhardt KP, Dyulgyarov N, Sheth RU, Tabor JJ. Nat Chem Biol. 2019 Jul;15(7):690-698. doi: 10.1038/s41589-019-0286-6. Epub 2019 May 20. PubMed 31110305.
Backbone
  Vector backbone: pACYCDuet-1
  Total vector size (bp): 5083
  Vector type: Bacterial Expression, Synthetic Biology
Growth in bacteria
  Bacterial resistance: Spectinomycin, 50 μg/mL
  Growth temperature: 37°C
  Growth strain: DH5alpha
  Copy number: Low Copy
Gene/Insert 1
  Gene/Insert name: SO_4387
  Insert size (bp): 1500
  Entrez Gene: SO_4387 (a.k.a. SO_4387)
Gene/Insert 2
  Gene/Insert name: lacI
  Insert size (bp): 957
  Mutation: S286L- Please see depositor comments below
  Entrez Gene: lacI (a.k.a. b0345, ECK0342)
Terms and licenses: Academic/Nonprofit Terms; Industry Terms: Not Available to Industry
Depositor comments: Depositor confirms mutation does not affect function.
How to cite: pKD280 was a gift from Jeffrey Tabor (Addgene plasmid # 125071 ; http://n2t.net/addgene:125071 ; RRID:Addgene_125071)
